>Addgene plasmid #40418 | LRRK2_1867_2161_F1908A_L1936R_V2048S_I2131Q | depositor full sequence | sequence record 52095 | LRRK2_1867_2161_F1908A_L1936R_V2048S_I2131Q sequence 9085 bps
GGAACGGCTCCGCCCACTATTAATGAAATTAAAAATTCCAATTTTAAAAAACGCAGCAAGAGAAACATTT
GTATGAAAGAATGCGTAGAAGGAAAGAAAAATGTCGTCGACATGCTGAACAACAAGATTAATATGCCTCC
GTGTATAAAAAAAATATTGAACGATTTGAAAGAAAACAATGTACCGCGCGGCGGTATGTACAGGAAGAGG
TTTATACTAAACTGTTACATTGCAAACGTGGTTTCGTGTGCCAAGTGTGAAAACCGATGTTTAATCAAGG
CTCTGACGCATTTCTACAACCACGACTCCAAGTGTGTGGGTGAAGTCATGCATCTTTTAATCAAATCCCA
AGATGTGTATAAACCACCAAACTGCCAAAAAATGAAAACTGTCGACAAGCTCTGTCCGTTTGCTGGCAAC
TGCAAGGGTCTCAATCCTATTTGTAATTATTGAATAATAAAACAATTATAAATGCTAAATTTGTTTTTTA
TTAACGATACAAACCAAACGCAACAAGAACATTTGTAGTATTATCTATAATTGAAAACGCGTAGTTATAA
TCGCTGAGGTAATATTTAAAATCATTTTCAAATGATTCACAGTTAATTTGCGACAATATAATTTTATTTT
CACATAAACTAGACGCCTTGTCGTCTTCTTCTTCGTATTCCTTCTCTTTTTCATTTTTCTCTTCATAAAA
ATTAACATAGTTATTATCGTATCCATATATGTATCTATCGTATAGAGTAAATTTTTTGTTGTCATAAATA
TATATGTCTTTTTTAATGGGGTGTATAGTACCGCTGCGCATAGTTTTTCTGTAATTTACAACAGTGCTAT
TTTCTGGTAGTTCTTCGGAGTGTGTTGCTTTAATTATTAAATTTATATAATCAATGAATTTGGGATCGTC
GGTTTTGTACAATATGTTGCCGGCATAGTACGCAGCTTCTTCTAGTTCAATTACACCATTTTTTAGCAGC
ACCGGATTAACATAACTTTCCAAAATGTTGTACGAACCGTTAAACAAAAACAGTTCACCTCCCTTTTCTA
TACTATTGTCTGCGAGCAGTTGTTTGTTGTTAAAAATAACAGCCATTGTAATGAGACGCACAAACTAATA
TCACAAACTGGAAATGTCTATCAATATATAGTTGCTGATCAGATCCTCATTGTTTGCCTCCCTGCTGCGG
TTTTTCACCGAAGTTCATGCCAGTCCAGCGTTTTTGCAGCAGAAAAGCCGCCGACTTCGGTTTGCGGTCG
CGAGTGAAGATCCCTTTCTTGTTACCGCCAACGCGCAATATGCCTTGCGAGGTCGCAAAATCGGCGAAAT
TCCATACCTGTTCACCGACGACGGCGCTGACGCGATCAAAGACGCGGTGATACATATCCAGCCATGCACA
CTGATACTCTTCACTCCACATGTCGGTGTACATTGAGTGCAGCCCGGCTAACGTATCCACGCCGTATTCG
GTGATGATAATCGGCTGATGCAGTTTCTCCTGCCAGGCCAGAAGTTCTTTTTCCAGTACCTTCTCTGCCG
TTTCCAAATCGCCGCTTTGGACATACCATCCGTAATAACGGTTCAGGCACAGCACATCAAAGAGATCGCT
GATGGTATCGGTGTGAGCGTCGCAGAACATTACATTGACGCAGGTGATCGGACGCGTCGGGTCGAGTTTA
CGCGTTGCTTCCGCCAGTGGCGCGAAATATTCCCGTGCACCTTGCGGACGGGTATCCGGTTCGTTGGCAA
TACTCCACATCACCACGCTTGGGTGGTTTTTGTCACGCGCTATCAGCTCTTTAATCGCCTGTAAGTGCGC
TTGCTGAGTTTCCCCGTTGACTGCCTCTTCGCTGTACAGTTCTTTCGGCTTGTTGCCCGCTTCGAAACCA
ATGCCTAAAGAGAGCGAAAAGCCGACAGCAGCAGTTTCATCAATCACCACGATGCCATGTTCATCTGCCC
AGTCGAGCATCTCTTCAGCGTAAGGGTAATGCGAGGTACGGTAGGAGTTGGCCCCAATCCAGTCCATTAA
TGCGTGGTCGTGCACCATCAGCACGTTATCGAATCCTTTGCCACGTAAGTCCGCATCTTCATGACGACCA
AAGCCAGTAAAGTAGAACGGTTTGTGGTTAATCAGGAACTGTTGGCCCTTCACTGCCACTGACCGGATGC
CGACGCGAAGCGGGTAGATATCACACTCTGTCTGGCTTTTGGCTGTGACGCACAGTTCATAGAGATAACC
TTCACCCGGTTGCCAGAGGTGCGGATTCACCACTTGCAAAGTCCCGCTAGTGCCTTGTCCAGTTGCAACC
ACCTGTTGATCCGCATCACGCAGTTCAACGCTGACATCACCATTGGCCACCACCTGCCAGTCAACAGACG
CGTGGTTACAGTCTTGCGCGACATGCGTCACCACGGTGATATCGTCCACCCAGGTGTTCGGCGTGGTGTA
GAGCATTACGCTGCGATGGATTCCGGCATAGTTAAAGAAATCATGGAAGTAAGACTGCTTTTTCTTGCCG
TTTTCGTCGGTAATCACCATTCCCGGCGGGATAGTCTGCCAGTTCAGTTCGTTGTTCACACAAACGGTGA
TACGTACACTTTTCCCGGCAATAACATACGGCGTGACATCGGCTTCAAATGGCGTATAGCCGCCCTGATG
CTCCATCACTTCCTGATTATTGACCCACACTTTGCCGTAATGAGTGACCGCATCGAAACGCAGCACGATA
CGCTGGCCTGCCCAACCTTTCGGTATAAAGACTTCGCGCTGATACCAGACGTTGCCCGCATAATTACGAA
TATCTGCATCGGCGAACTGATCGTTAAAACTGCCTGGCACAGCAATTGCCCGGCTTTCTTGTAACGCGCT
TTCCCACCAACGCTGATCAATTCCACAGTTTTCGCGATCCAGACTGAATGCCCACAGGCCGTCGAGTTTT
TTGATTTCACGGGTTGGGGTTTCTACAGGACGGACCATATTTATAGGTGTAATTTATGTAGCTGTAATTT
TTACCTTATTAATATTTTTTACGCTTTGCATTCGACGACTGAACTCCCAAATATATGTTTAACTCGTCTT
GGTCGTTTGAATTTTTGTTGCTGTGTTTCCTAATATTTTCCATCACCTTAAATATGTTATTGTAATCCTC
AATGTTGAACTTGCAATTGGACACGGCATAGTTTTCCATAGTCGTGTAAAACATGGTATTGGCTGCATTG
TAATACATCCGACTGAGCGGGTACGGATCTATGTGTTTGAGCAGCCTGTTCAAAAACTCTGCATCGTCGC
AAAACGGAATTTCGTCGACAGATCTGATCATGGAGATAATTAAAATGATAACCATCTCGCAAATAAATAA
GTATTTTACTGTTTTCGTAACAGTTTTGTAATAAAAAAACCTATAAATATAGGATCTATGCACCACCATC
ACCACCATCACCACGAGAACCTTTATTTCCAAGGATCAATGGCACCGATCCTGGGGTATTGGAAGATCAA
GGGCCTAGTGCAGCCCACTCGTCTGCTCCTGGAGTACCTAGAAGAGAAGTATGAGGAGCACCTTTATGAG
CGGGACGAGGGTGACAAGTGGCGCAATAAGAAATTCGAGCTAGGCTTGGAATTCCCCAATCTGCCTTATT
ACATCGATGGCGACGTTAAGTTGACTCAGTCCATGGCCATCATCCGCTACATCGCCGACAAGCACAATAT
GCTAGGCGGGTGCCCGAAGGAGCGAGCTGAGATCTCTATGTTGGAAGGGGCCGTGCTGGATATCCGCTAC
GGCGTGAGCCGCATTGCATACTCAAAGGATTTCGAGACCCTCAAGGTTGACTTCCTGTCAAAGCTGCCTG
AAATGCTAAAGATGTTCGAAGACCGTCTCTGTCATAAGACCTACCTGAACGGGGACCACGTGACACACCC
GGACTTTATGTTGTATGACGCTCTGGACGTCGTGCTTTATATGGACCCTATGTGCCTGGACGCTTTTCCC
AAACTAGTGTGTTTCAAGAAACGTATCGAAGCTATCCCTCAGATTGATAAGTACCTGAAGTCCTCAAAGT
ACATCGCCTGGCCCCTTCAAGGTTGGCAAGCCACATTTGGCGGTGGCGACCATCCTCCCAAGTCAGACCT
AGTGCCTAGGCACAACCAGACCAGCCTATATAAGAAAGCCGGGTCAGCTGCCGCTGTGCTGGAGGAGAAC
CTGTATTTCCAGGGCGGATCCAACATCATGCTCAACAACGATGAGCTCGAATTTGAACAAGCTCCAGAAT
TCCTGCTCGGCGACGGCTCTTTCGGCTCCGTATACCGTGCTGCTTATGAAGGCGAAGAAGTCGCCGTAAA
GATCGCTAACAAGCACACCTCGCTCCGTCTGCTCCGTCAGGAACTGGTCGTTCTGTGTCATCTGCACCAT
CCGAGCCTCATCTCCCTGCGTGCCGCTGGCATCCGTCCTCGTATGCTGGTGATGGAGCTGGCATCCAAGG
GCTCTCTCGACCGCCTGCTGCAGCAGGACAAGGCTTCTCTGACCCGTACTCTGCAGCATCGTATCGCTCT
GCATGTAGCTGACGGCCTGCGTTATCTTCATTCTGCAATGATCATTTATCGCGACCTGAAACCTCATAAT
GTACTGCTGTTTACTCTGTACCCGAACGCTGCCATCATCGCTAAGATTGCAGACTATGGTATTGCGCAGT
ACTGCTGCCGCATGGGCATTAAAACAAGCGAAGGTACGCCGGGTTTCCGTGCTCCAGAAGTGGCTCGTGG
CAACTCCATTTACAACCAGCAAGCTGACGTTTACTCGTTCGGTCTGCTCCTGTACGATATCCTGACTACC
GGCGGCCGTATCGTAGAAGGTCTGAAGTTCCCTAACGAATTCGACGAACTGGAAATCCAGGGCAAGCTGC
CAGACCCGGTTAAAGAATACGGTTGCGCTCCGTGGCCGATGGTAGAGAAGCTCATCAAACAGTGCCTTAA
AGAAAACCCTCAGGAACGTCCAACCTCTGCTCAAGTGTTCGACCAGCTTAACAGCGCTGAACTCGTCTGT
CTGACTCGCCGTATTCTCCTGCCTAAGAATGTTATCGTGGAATGTATGGTTGCTACTCACCATAACTGAT
GATAAGCTTTAGTAAGCACTCGAGCACCACCACCACCACCACTAACCTAGGTAGCTGAGCGCATGCAAGC
TGATCCGGGTTATTAGTACATTTATTAAGCGCTAGATTCTGTGCGTTGTTGATTTACAGACAATTGTTGT
ACGTATTTTAATAATTCATTAAATTTATAATCTTTAGGGTGGTATGTTAGAGCGAAAATCAAATGATTTT
CAGCGTCTTTATATCTGAATTTAAATATTAAATCCTCAATAGATTTGTAAAATAGGTTTCGATTAGTTTC
AAACAAGGGTTGTTTTTCCGAACCGATGGCTGGACTATCTAATGGATTTTCGCTCAACGCCACAAAACTT
GCCAAATCTTGTAGCAGCAATCTAGCTTTGTCGATATTCGTTTGTGTTTTGTTTTGTAATAAAGGTTCGA
CGTCGTTCAAAATATTATGCGCTTTTGTATTTCTTTCATCACTGTCGTTAGTGTACAATTGACTCGACGT
AAACACGTTAAATAGAGCTTGGACATATTTAACATCGGGCGTGTTAGCTTTATTAGGCCGATTATCGTCG
TCGTCCCAACCCTCGTCGTTAGAAGTTGCTTCCGAAGACGATTTTGCCATAGCCACACGACGCCTATTAA
TTGTGTCGGCTAACACGTCCGCGATCAAATTTGTAGTTGAGCTTTTTGGAATTATTTCTGATTGCGGGCG
TTTTTGGGCGGGTTTCAATCTAACTGTGCCCGATTTTAATTCAGACAACACGTTAGAAAGCGATGGTGCA
GGCGGTGGTAACATTTCAGACGGCAAATCTACTAATGGCGGCGGTGGTGGAGCTGATGATAAATCTACCA
TCGGTGGAGGCGCAGGCGGGGCTGGCGGCGGAGGCGGAGGCGGAGGTGGTGGCGGTGATGCAGACGGCGG
TTTAGGCTCAAATGTCTCTTTAGGCAACACAGTCGGCACCTCAACTATTGTACTGGTTTCGGGCGCCGTT
TTTGGTTTGACCGGTCTGAGACGAGTGCGATTTTTTTCGTTTCTAATAGCTTCCAACAATTGTTGTCTGT
CGTCTAAAGGTGCAGCGGGTTGAGGTTCCGTCGGCATTGGTGGAGCGGGCGGCAATTCAGACATCGATGG
TGGTGGTGGTGGTGGAGGCGCTGGAATGTTAGGCACGGGAGAAGGTGGTGGCGGCGGTGCCGCCGGTATA
ATTTGTTCTGGTTTAGTTTGTTCGCGCACGATTGTGGGCACCGGCGCAGGCGCCGCTGGCTGCACAACGG
AAGGTCGTCTGCTTCGAGGCAGCGCTTGGGGTGGTGGCAATTCAATATTATAATTGGAATACAAATCGTA
AAAATCTGCTATAAGCATTGTAATTTCGCTATCGTTTACCGTGCCGATATTTAACAACCGCTCAATGTAA
GCAATTGTATTGTAAAGAGATTGTCTCAAGCTCGGATCGATCCCGCACGCCGATAACAAGCCTTTTCATT
TTTACTACAGCATTGTAGTGGCGAGACACTTCGCTGTCGTCGAGGTTTAAACGCTTCCTCGCTCACTGAC
TCGCTGCGCTCGGTCGTTCGGCTGCGGCGAGCGGTATCAGCTCACTCAAAGGCGGTAATACGGTTATCCA
CAGAATCAGGGGATAACGCAGGAAAGAACATGTGAGCAAAAGGCCAGCAAAAGGCCAGGAACCGTAAAAA
GGCCGCGTTGCTGGCGTTTTTCCATAGGCTCCGCCCCCCTGACGAGCATCACAAAAATCGACGCTCAAGT
CAGAGGTGGCGAAACCCGACAGGACTATAAAGATACCAGGCGTTTCCCCCTGGAAGCTCCCTCGTGCGCT
CTCCTGTTCCGACCCTGCCGCTTACCGGATACCTGTCCGCCTTTCTCCCTTCGGGAAGCGTGGCGCTTTC
TCATAGCTCACGCTGTAGGTATCTCAGTTCGGTGTAGGTCGTTCGCTCCAAGCTGGGCTGTGTGCACGAA
CCCCCCGTTCAGCCCGACCGCTGCGCCTTATCCGGTAACTATCGTCTTGAGTCCAACCCGGTAAGACACG
ACTTATCGCCACTGGCAGCAGCCACTGGTAACAGGATTAGCAGAGCGAGGTATGTAGGCGGTGCTACAGA
GTTCTTGAAGTGGTGGCCTAACTACGGCTACACTAGAAGGACAGTATTTGGTATCTGCGCTCTGCTGAAG
CCAGTTACCTTCGGAAAAAGAGTTGGTAGCTCTTGATCCGGCAAACAAACCACCGCTGGTAGCGGTGGTT
TTTTTGTTTGCAAGCAGCAGATTACGCGCAGAAAAAAAGGATCTCAAGAAGATCCTTTGATCTTTTCTAC
GGGGTCTGACGCTCAGTGGAACGAAAACTCACGTTAAGGGATTTTGGTCATGAGATTATCAAAAAGGATC
TTCACCTAGATCCTTTTAAATTAAAAATGAAGTTTTAAATCAATCTAAAGTATATATGAGTAAACTTGGT
CTGACAGTTACCAATGCTTAATCAGTGAGGCACCTATCTCAGCGATCTGTCTATTTCGTTCATCCATAGT
TGCCTGACTCCCCGTCGTGTAGATAACTACGATACGGGAGGGCTTACCATCTGGCCCCAGTGCTGCAATG
ATACCGCGAGACCCACGCTCACCGGCTCCAGATTTATCAGCAATAAACCAGCCAGCCGGAAGGGCCGAGC
GCAGAAGTGGTCCTGCAACTTTATCCGCCTCCATCCAGTCTATTAATTGTTGCCGGGAAGCTAGAGTAAG
TAGTTCGCCAGTTAATAGTTTGCGCAACGTTGTTGCCATTGCTACAGGCATCGTGGTGTCACGCTCGTCG
TTTGGTATGGCTTCATTCAGCTCCGGTTCCCAACGATCAAGGCGAGTTACATGATCCCCCATGTTGTGCA
AAAAAGCGGTTAGCTCCTTCGGTCCTCCGATCGTTGTCAGAAGTAAGTTGGCCGCAGTGTTATCACTCAT
GGTTATGGCAGCACTGCATAATTCTCTTACTGTCATGCCATCCGTAAGATGCTTTTCTGTGACTGGTGAG
TACTCAACCAAGTCATTCTGAGAATAGTGTATGCGGCGACCGAGTTGCTCTTGCCCGGCGTCAATACGGG
ATAATACCGCGCCACATAGCAGAACTTTAAAAGTGCTCATCATTGGAAAACGTTCTTCGGGGCGAAAACT
CTCAAGGATCTTACCGCTGTTGAGATCCAGTTCGATGTAACCCACTCGTGCACCCAACTGATCTTCAGCA
TCTTTTACTTTCACCAGCGTTTCTGGGTGAGCAAAAACAGGAAGGCAAAATGCCGCAAAAAAGGGAATAA
GGGCGACACGGAAATGTTGAATACTCATACTCTTCCTTTTTCAATATTATTGAAGCATTTATCAGGGTTA
TTGTCTCATGAGCGGATACATATTTGAATGTATTTAGAAAAATAAACAAATAGGGGTTCCGCGCACATTT
CCCCGAAAAGTGCCACCTG
[124 nt withheld, positions 8560-8683]
C
[91 nt withheld, positions 8685-8775]
A
[49 nt withheld, positions 8777-8825]
CCTTTGACGTTGGAGTCCACGTTCTTT
[37 nt withheld, positions 8853-8889]
ACCCTATCTCGGTCTATTCTTTTGATTTATAAGGGATTTTGCCGATTTCGGCCTATTGGTTAAAAAATGA
GCTGATTTAACAAAAATTTAACGCGAATTTTAACAAAATATTAACGTTTACAATTTCCCATTCGCCATTC
AGGCTGCGCAACTGTTGGGAAGGGCGATCGGTGCGGGCCTCTTCGCTATTACGCCA
Features (pLannotate 1.2.2; 15 found; start..end, strand, type, name):
    329..453     +  CDS            lef2: baculovirus late expression factor 2
    491..1096    +  CDS            ORF603: baculovirus ORF603 protein
   1167..2972    -  CDS            GUS: β-glucuronidase; uidA (or gusA) from E. coli
   2987..3302    -  promoter       p6.9 promoter: Autographa californica p6.9; baculovirus late basic protein promoter
   3317..3408    +  promoter       polyhedrin promoter: polh from Autographa californica; promoter for the baculovirus polyhedrin gene
   3469..4122    +  CDS            GST26_SCHJA: Experimental evidence at protein level: Swiss-Prot protein existence level 1. GST isoenzymes appear to play a central role in the parasite detoxification system. Other functions are also suspected including a role in increasing the solubility of haematin in the parasite gut. From Schistosoma japonicum (Blood fluke).
   4222..5106    +  CDS            LRRK2 (fragment): LRRK2_HUMAN - Also known as PARK8. Experimental evidence at protein level: Swiss-Prot protein existence level 1. Serine/threonine-protein kinase which phosphorylates a broad range of proteins involved in multiple processes such as neuronal plasticity, autophagy, and vesicle trafficking (PubMed:20949042, PubMed:22012985, PubMed:26824392, PubMed:29125462, PubMed:28720718, PubMed:29127255, PubMed:30398148, PubMed:29212815, PubMed:30635421, PubMed:21850687, PubMed:23395371, PubMed:17114044, PubMed:24687852, PubMed:26014385, PubMed:25201882). Is a key regulator of RAB GTPases by regulating the GTP/
   5135..5152    +  CDS            9xHis (fragment): 9xHis affinity tag
   5189..6546    +  misc_recomb    baculovirus recombination region (ORF1629): contains part of ORF1629
   6544..6621    -  CDS            P61 (fragment): P78_NPVAC - Experimental evidence at protein level: Swiss-Prot protein existence level 1. Plays a role in the transport of the nucleocapsids from the cytoplasm toward the host nucleus together with the host actin- polymerizing Arp2/3 complex. From Autographa californica nuclear polyhedrosis virus (AcMNPV).
   6809..7397    -  rep_origin     ori: high-copy-number ColE1/pMB1/pBR322/pUC origin of replication
   7568..8428    -  CDS            AmpR: β-lactamase; bla; confers resistance to ampicillin, carbenicillin, and related antibiotics
   8429..8533    -  promoter       AmpR promoter: bla
   8560..9015    +  rep_origin     f1 ori (sequence partly withheld): f1 bacteriophage origin of replication; arrow indicates direction of (+) strand synthesis
   9020..1       -  CDS            lacZα (fragment) (across the origin): LacZα fragment of β-galactosidase; lacZ fragment
