[The description below was written by a language model from this plasmid's Addgene catalogue record and pLannotate feature annotations shown in this document.]
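Description:
LRRK2_1867_2161_F1908A_L1936R_V2048S_I2131Q is a 9,085-nt baculovirus transfer plasmid built on the pEMB017 backbone (Emerald) for producing a fragment of human LRRK2 in insect cells. It is maintained in E. coli through a high-copy ColE1/pUC-type origin and an ampicillin resistance gene. An f1 phage origin and a remnant of lacZα are also present. The expression region is flanked on one side by lef2 and ORF603 and on the other by the ORF1629 recombination region. These are AcMNPV sequences that allow homologous recombination with baculoviral DNA, placing the cassette at the polyhedrin locus to generate recombinant virus.

The payload is driven by the very late polyhedrin (polH) promoter and encodes Schistosoma japonicum GST followed by LRRK2 residues 1867–2161. Per the annotation, LRRK2 is a serine/threonine kinase. The fragment carries four substitutions (F1908A, L1936R, V2048S, I2131Q), and the record does not explain their purpose. The catalogue lists N-terminal His-TEV and GST-TEV tags, which would allow affinity purification and tag removal with TEV protease. The feature table, however, annotates only the GST upstream of the insert. The one His-tag fragment it detects lies downstream of the LRRK2 segment, and the table does not show whether it is in frame with the fusion. TEV sites are not annotated.

A divergently oriented p6.9 late promoter drives E. coli β-glucuronidase (GUS), which is co-transferred with the cassette and can serve as a visual marker of recombinant virus. The design is consistent with expressing and purifying recombinant LRRK2 fragment protein, although the record does not state a specific application.
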