Addgene plasmid #40418: LRRK2_1867_2161_F1908A_L1936R_V2048S_I2131Q
Depositing lab: Michael J Fox Foundation MJFF. Depositing organization: Michael J Fox Foundation.
Backbone
  Vector backbone: pEMB017
  Backbone manufacturer: Emerald
  Vector type: Baculovirus
Growth in bacteria
  Bacterial resistance: Ampicillin, 100 μg/mL
  Growth temperature: 37°C
  Growth strain: Top10
  Copy number: High Copy
Gene/Insert
  Gene/Insert name: LRRK2
  Species: H. sapiens (human)
  Mutation: aa1867-2161; F1908A, L1936R, V2048S, I2131Q
  Entrez Gene: LRRK2 (a.k.a. AURA17, DARDARIN, PARK8, RIPK7, ROCO2)
  Promoter: polH
  Tag / fusion protein: HisTev (N terminal on insert); GST-Tev (N terminal on insert)
  Cloning method: Restriction Enzyme; 5′ cloning site BamHI (destroyed during cloning); 3′ cloning site HindIII (destroyed during cloning)
  Sequencing primers: 5′ DSP2466For:GAATTTCGTCGACAGATC; 3′ DSP2466Rev:AATAACCCGGATCAGCTT
Terms and licenses: Academic/Nonprofit Terms; Industry Terms
How to cite: LRRK2_1867_2161_F1908A_L1936R_V2048S_I2131Q was a gift from Michael J Fox Foundation MJFF (Addgene plasmid # 40418 ; http://n2t.net/addgene:40418 ; RRID:Addgene_40418)
