>Addgene plasmid #40418 | LRRK2_1867_2161_F1908A_L1936R_V2048S_I2131Q | addgene partial sequence | sequence record 53146 | DSP2466Rev 5'-AATAACCCGGATCAGCTT-3'
TGGTGCTCGAGTGCTTACTAAAGCTTATCATCAGTTATGGTGAGTAGCAACCATACATTCCACGATAACA
TTCTTAGGCAGGAGAATACGGCGAGTCAGACAGACGAGTTCAGCGCTGTTAAGCTGGTCGAACACTTGAG
CAGAGGTTGGACGTTCCTGAGGGTTTTCTTTAAGGCACTGTTTGATGAGCTTCTCTACCATCGGCCACGG
AGCGCAACCGTATTCTTTAACCGGGTCTGGCAGCTTGCCCTGGATTTCCAGTTCGTCGAATTCGTTAGGG
AACTTCAGACCTTCTACGATACGGCCGCCGGTAGTCAGGATATCGTACAGGAGCAGACCGAACGAGTAAA
CGTCAGCTTGCTGGTTGTAAATGGAGTTGCCACGAGCCACTTCTGGAGCACGGAAACCCGGCGTACCTTC
GCTTGTTTTAATGCCCATGCGGCAGCAGTACTGCGCAATACCATAGTCTGCAATCTTAGCGATGATGGCA
GCGTTCGGGTACAGAGTAAACAGCAGTACATTATGAGGTTTCAGGTCGCGATAAATGATCATTGCAGAAT
GAAGATAACGCAGGCCGTCAGCTACATGCAGAGCGATACGATGCTGCAGAGTACGGGTCAGAGAAGCCTT
GTCCTGCTGCAGCAGGCGGTCGAGAGAGCCCTTGGATGCCAGCTCCATCACCAGCATACGAGGACGGATG
CCAGCGGCACGCAGGGAGATGAGGCTCGGATGGTGCAGATGACACAGAACGACCAGTTCCTGACGGAGCA
GACGGAGCGAGGTGTGCTTGTTAGCGATCTTTACGGCGACTTCTTCGCCTTCATAAGCAGCACGGTATAC
GGAGCCGAAAGAGCCGTCGCCGAGCAGGAATTCTGGAGCTTGTTCAAATTCGAGCTCATCGTTGTTGAGC
ATGATGTTGGATCCGCC
