>Addgene plasmid #40418 | LRRK2_1867_2161_F1908A_L1936R_V2048S_I2131Q | addgene partial sequence | sequence record 53147 | DSP2466For 5'-GAATTTCGTCGACAGATC-3'
AATAAATAAGTATTTTACTGTTTTCGTAACAGTTTTGTAATAAAAAAACCTATAAATATAGGATCTATGC
ACCACCATCACCACCATCACCACGAGAACCTTTATTTCCAAGGATCAATGGCACCGATCCTGGGGTATTG
GAAGATCAAGGGCCTAGTGCAGCCCACTCGTCTGCTCCTGGAGTACCTAGAAGAGAAGTATGAGGAGCAC
CTTTATGAGCGGGACGAGGGTGACAAGTGGCGCAATAAGAAATTCGAGCTAGGCTTGGAATTCCCCAATC
TGCCTTATTACATCGATGGCGACGTTAAGTTGACTCAGTCCATGGCCATCATCCGCTACATCGCCGACAA
GCACAATATGCTAGGCGGGTGCCCGAAGGAGCGAGCTGAGATCTCTATGTTGGAAGGGGCCGTGCTGGAT
ATCCGCTACGGCGTGAGCCGCATTGCATACTCAAAGGATTTCGAGACCCTCAAGGTTGACTTCCTGTCAA
AGCTGCCTGAAATGCTAAAGATGTTCGAAGACCGTCTCTGTCATAAGACCTACCTGAACGGGGACCACGT
GACACACCCGGACTTTATGTTGTATGACGCTCTGGACGTCGTGCTTTATATGGACCCTATGTGCCTGGAC
GCTTTTCCCAAACTAGTGTGTTTCAAGAAACGTATCGAAGCTATCCCTCAGATTGATAAGTACCTGAAGT
CCTCAAAGTACATCGCCTGGCCCCTTCAAGGTTGGCAAGCCACATTTGGCGGTGGCGACCATCCTCCCAA
GTCAGACCTAGTGCCTAGGCACAACCAGACCAGCCTATATAAGAAAGCCGGGTCAGCTGCCGCTGTGCTG
GAGGA
